Addgene plasmid #89582: pET22b-csgB
Purpose: Express csgB curli protein with GS linker and Histaq
Depositing lab: Urartu Seker. Depositing organization: Bilkent University. Publication: Genetically-Tunable Mechanical Properties of Bacterial Functional Amyloid Nanofibers. Abdelwahab MT, Kalyoncu E, Onur T, Baykara MZ, Seker UO. Langmuir. 2017 Apr 7. doi: 10.1021/acs.langmuir.7b00112. PubMed 28388843.
Backbone
  Vector backbone: pET-22b(+)
  Backbone size w/o insert (bp): 5405
  Total vector size (bp): 5927
  Vector type: Bacterial Expression
Growth in bacteria
  Bacterial resistance: Ampicillin, 100 μg/mL
  Growth temperature: 37°C
  Growth strain: DH5alpha
  Copy number: High Copy
Gene/Insert
  Gene/Insert name: csgB (alt name: minor curli subunit)
  Insert size (bp): 552
  Entrez Gene: csgB (a.k.a. b1041, ECK1027)
  Tag / fusion protein: 3xGGSG linker - TEV site - 3xGGSG linker (C terminal on insert); 6xHis tag (C terminal on backbone)
  Cloning method: Restriction Enzyme; 5′ cloning site NcoI (unknown if destroyed); 3′ cloning site KpnI (unknown if destroyed)
  Sequencing primers: 5′ TAATACGACTCACTATAGGG
Terms and licenses: Academic/Nonprofit Terms; Industry Terms: Not Available to Industry
How to cite: pET22b-csgB was a gift from Urartu Seker (Addgene plasmid # 89582 ; http://n2t.net/addgene:89582 ; RRID:Addgene_89582)
