[The description below was written by a language model from this plasmid's Addgene catalogue record and pLannotate feature annotations shown in this document.]
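Description:
pET22b-csgB is a bacterial expression plasmid built on the pET-22b(+) backbone for producing CsgB, the minor curli subunit of Escherichia coli that nucleates polymerisation of curlin monomers into amyloid-like curli fibres. It is maintained in E. coli through a ColE1/pMB1-type origin accompanied by the rop gene and the pBR322 bom region, and is selected with ampicillin via the β-lactamase gene. An f1 origin is also present, which allows single-stranded DNA production. The catalogue lists the plasmid as high copy, although rop normally moderates copy number in this backbone family.

The csgB insert, recorded as cloned between NcoI and KpnI, sits under a T7 promoter with an adjacent lac operator and the T7 gene 10 ribosome binding site, and is followed by the T7 terminator. The plasmid-borne lacI gene supplies repressor, so expression needs a host that provides T7 RNA polymerase and is induced with IPTG. The annotation places the pelB leader immediately upstream of the coding region, suggesting the protein is directed to the periplasm. At the C terminus, the insert carries a TEV protease site flanked by triple GGSG flexible linkers, followed by the backbone-encoded 6xHis tag. This arrangement allows metal-affinity purification and later removal of the tag.

The automated annotation recognises only part of csgB and labels the His tag as a fragment of a longer tag. The short tetracycline-resistance fragments are backbone remnants, not functional markers. The sequenced record is slightly longer than the stated total size. The associated work concerns the tunable mechanical properties of bacterial functional amyloid nanofibres.
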