Features (pLannotate 1.2.2; 21 found; start..end, strand, type, name):
     60..920     -  CDS            AmpR: β-lactamase; bla; confers resistance to ampicillin, carbenicillin, and related antibiotics
    921..1025    -  promoter       AmpR promoter: bla
   1078..1506    -  rep_origin     f1 ori (sequence partly withheld): f1 bacteriophage origin of replication; arrow indicates direction of (+) strand synthesis
   1543..1590    -  terminator     T7 terminator: transcription terminator for bacteriophage T7 RNA polymerase
   1598..1647    -  CDS            SET1 (fragment): solubility-enhancement tag derived from T7 phage gene 10B
   1657..1674    -  CDS            9xHis (fragment): 9xHis affinity tag
   1717..1737    -  CDS            TEV site: tobacco etch virus (TEV) protease recognition and cleavage site
   2026..2232    -  CDS            csgB (fragment): CSGB_ECOLI - Experimental evidence at protein level: Swiss-Prot protein existence level 1. Curlin is the structural subunit of the curli fimbriae. Curli are coiled surface structures that assemble preferentially at growth temperatures below 37 degrees Celsius. Curli can bind to fibronectin. The minor subunit is the nucleation component of curlin monomers. Coexpression of cellulose and thin aggregative fimbriae (curli fimbrae or fibers) leads to a hydrophobic network with tightly packed cells embedded in a highly inert matrix that confers cohesion, elasticity and tissue-like properties to colon
   2237..2302    -  sig_peptide    pelB signal sequence: leader peptide for secretion; pelB (fragment)
   2310..2332    -  RBS            RBS: efficient ribosome binding site from bacteriophage T7 gene 10 (Olins and Rangwala, 1989)
   2347..2371    -  protein_bind   lac operator: The lac repressor binds to the lac operator to inhibit transcription in E. coli. This inhibition can be relieved by adding lactose or isopropyl-β-D-thiogalactopyranoside (IPTG). lac repressor encoded by lacI
   2372..2390    -  promoter       T7 promoter: promoter for bacteriophage T7 RNA polymerase
   2412..2691    +  CDS            TcR (fragment): tetracycline efflux protein; tet; confers resistance to tetracycline
   2699..2776    +  promoter       lacI promoter: lacI
   2777..3859    +  CDS            lacI: lac repressor; lacI; The lac repressor binds to the lac operator to inhibit transcription in E. coli. This inhibition can be relieved by adding lactose or isopropyl-β-D-thiogalactopyranoside (IPTG).
   3872..3893    +  protein_bind   CAP binding site: CAP binding activates transcription in the presence of cAMP. E. coli catabolite activator protein
   3908..4199    +  CDS            TcR (fragment): tetracycline efflux protein; tet; confers resistance to tetracycline
   4271..4651    -  CDS            YPB1_ECOLX: Protein predicted: Swiss-Prot protein existence level 4. From Escherichia coli.
   4668..4859    +  CDS            rop: Rop protein, which maintains plasmids at low copy number; rop
   4961..5100    +  misc_feature   bom: basis of mobility region from pBR322
   5286..5874    -  rep_origin     ori: high-copy-number ColE1/pMB1/pBR322/pUC origin of replication
>Addgene plasmid #89582 | pET22b-csgB | addgene full sequence | sequence record 177298 | Addgene NGS Result
AATTAAAAATGAAGTTTTAAATCAATCTAAAGTATATATGAGTAAACTTGGTCTGACAGTTACCAATGCT
TAATCAGTGAGGCACCTATCTCAGCGATCTGTCTATTTCGTTCATCCATAGTTGCCTGACTCCCCGTCGT
GTAGATAACTACGATACGGGAGGGCTTACCATCTGGCCCCAGTGCTGCAATGATACCGCGAGACCCACGC
TCACCGGCTCCAGATTTATCAGCAATAAACCAGCCAGCCGGAAGGGCCGAGCGCAGAAGTGGTCCTGCAA
CTTTATCCGCCTCCATCCAGTCTATTAATTGTTGCCGGGAAGCTAGAGTAAGTAGTTCGCCAGTTAATAG
TTTGCGCAACGTTGTTGCCATTGCTGCAGGCATCGTGGTGTCACGCTCGTCGTTTGGTATGGCTTCATTC
AGCTCCGGTTCCCAACGATCAAGGCGAGTTACATGATCCCCCATGTTGTGCAAAAAAGCGGTTAGCTCCT
TCGGTCCTCCGATCGTTGTCAGAAGTAAGTTGGCCGCAGTGTTATCACTCATGGTTATGGCAGCACTGCA
TAATTCTCTTACTGTCATGCCATCCGTAAGATGCTTTTCTGTGACTGGTGAGTACTCAACCAAGTCATTC
TGAGAATAGTGTATGCGGCGACCGAGTTGCTCTTGCCCGGCGTCAATACGGGATAATACCGCGCCACATA
GCAGAACTTTAAAAGTGCTCATCATTGGAAAACGTTCTTCGGGGCGAAAACTCTCAAGGATCTTACCGCT
GTTGAGATCCAGTTCGATGTAACCCACTCGTGCACCCAACTGATCTTCAGCATCTTTTACTTTCACCAGC
GTTTCTGGGTGAGCAAAAACAGGAAGGCAAAATGCCGCAAAAAAGGGAATAAGGGCGACACGGAAATGTT
GAATACTCATACTCTTCCTTTTTCAATATTATTGAAGCATTTATCAGGGTTATTGTCTCATGAGCGGATA
CATATTTGAATGTATTTAGAAAAATAAACAAATAGGGGTTCCGCGCACATTTCCCCGAAAAGTGCCACCT
AAATTGTAAGCGTTAATATTTTGTTAAAATTCGCGTTAAATTTTTGTTAAATCAGCTCATTTTTTAACCA
ATAGGCCGAAATCGGCAAAATCCCTTATAAATCAAAAGAATAGACCGAGATAGGGT
[37 nt withheld, positions 1177-1213]
AAAGAACGTGGACTCCAACGTCAAAGG
[49 nt withheld, positions 1241-1289]
T
[91 nt withheld, positions 1291-1381]
G
[124 nt withheld, positions 1383-1506]
CCCATTCGCCAATCCGGATATAGTTCCTCCTTTCAGCAAAAAACCCCTCAAGACCCGTTTAGAGGCCCCA
AGGGGTTATGCTAGTTATTGCTCAGCGGTGGCAGCAGCCAACTCAGCTTCCTTTCGGGCTTTGTTAGCAG
CCGGATCTCAGTGGTGGTGGTGGTGGTGCTCGAGGCCGCTACCGCCTCCGCTACCGCCACCGCTACCGCC
GCCCTGAAAATACAGGTTTTCGCCGCTACCGCCTCCGCTACCGCCACCGCTACCGCCGGTACCACGTTGT
GTCACGCGAATAGCCATTTGCGACTGTCTCTGCACTACAATTGCCGTTTTTTGAGTACCATACTGTGTAA
TATTTGCTTTATTACCAGAACCTTTCTGGATAATCATCGCAGTATTACCATAAGCACCTTGCGAAATACT
GGCATCGTTGGCACTGCCCGCCTGATCAATATATGCAAGGTTATAATCTCCTGTCTGGTCAATCTTTGCC
CGGTTGCTACTACCTTCTTGCGCAACAACCGCCAAAAGTTTTGAGCCTCCCTGCCGTAACTGAGCACTAT
TATTAGTCCCAGCTTGACCAATTATGGCTGCCTGATTAAATGAAGACTTACTCAATTCATTTACCGCGAA
GTTATATTCTGAATTAGCTAAATCATAACCTGCTGCGGCTGCAATCCCAGGCGCACCCAGTATTGTTAAC
ATCATAAATAACAATTTGTTTTTCATCCATGGCCATCGCCGGCTGGGCAGCGAGGAGCAGCAGACCAGCA
GCAGCGGTCGGCAGCAGGTATTTCATATGTATATCTCCTTCTTAAAGTTAAACAAAATTATTTCTAGAGG
GGAATTGTTATCCGCTCACAATTCCCCTATAGTGAGTCGTATTAATTTCGCGGGATCGAGATCTCGATCC
TCTACGCCGGACGCATCGTGGCCGGCATCACCGGCGCCACAGGTGCGGTTGCTGGCGCCTATATCGCCGA
CATCACCGATGGGGAAGATCGGGCTCGCCACTTCGGGCTCATGAGCGCTTGTTTCGGCGTGGGTATGGTG
GCAGGCCCCGTGGCCGGGGGACTGTTGGGCGCCATCTCCTTGCATGCACCATTCCTTGCGGCGGCGGTGC
TCAACGGCCTCAACCTACTACTGGGCTGCTTCCTAATGCAGGAGTCGCATAAGGGAGAGCGTCGAGATCC
CGGACACCATCGAATGGCGCAAAACCTTTCGCGGTATGGCATGATAGCGCCCGGAAGAGAGTCAATTCAG
GGTGGTGAATGTGAAACCAGTAACGTTATACGATGTCGCAGAGTATGCCGGTGTCTCTTATCAGACCGTT
TCCCGCGTGGTGAACCAGGCCAGCCACGTTTCTGCGAAAACGCGGGAAAAAGTGGAAGCGGCGATGGCGG
AGCTGAATTACATTCCCAACCGCGTGGCACAACAACTGGCGGGCAAACAGTCGTTGCTGATTGGCGTTGC
CACCTCCAGTCTGGCCCTGCACGCGCCGTCGCAAATTGTCGCGGCGATTAAATCTCGCGCCGATCAACTG
GGTGCCAGCGTGGTGGTGTCGATGGTAGAACGAAGCGGCGTCGAAGCCTGTAAAGCGGCGGTGCACAATC
TTCTCGCGCAACGCGTCAGTGGGCTGATCATTAACTATCCGCTGGATGACCAGGATGCCATTGCTGTGGA
AGCTGCCTGCACTAATGTTCCGGCGTTATTTCTTGATGTCTCTGACCAGACACCCATCAACAGTATTATT
TTCTCCCATGAAGACGGTACGCGACTGGGCGTGGAGCATCTGGTCGCATTGGGTCACCAGCAAATCGCGC
TGTTAGCGGGCCCATTAAGTTCTGTCTCGGCGCGTCTGCGTCTGGCTGGCTGGCATAAATATCTCACTCG
CAATCAAATTCAGCCGATAGCGGAACGGGAAGGCGACTGGAGTGCCATGTCCGGTTTTCAACAAACCATG
CAAATGCTGAATGAGGGCATCGTTCCCACTGCGATGCTGGTTGCCAACGATCAGATGGCGCTGGGCGCAA
TGCGCGCCATTACCGAGTCCGGGCTGCGCGTTGGTGCGGATATCTCGGTAGTGGGATACGACGATACCGA
AGACAGCTCATGTTATATCCCGCCGTTAACCACCATCAAACAGGATTTTCGCCTGCTGGGGCAAACCAGC
GTGGACCGCTTGCTGCAACTCTCTCAGGGCCAGGCGGTGAAGGGCAATCAGCTGTTGCCCGTCTCACTGG
TGAAAAGAAAAACCACCCTGGCGCCCAATACGCAAACCGCCTCTCCCCGCGCGTTGGCCGATTCATTAAT
GCAGCTGGCACGACAGGTTTCCCGACTGGAAAGCGGGCAGTGAGCGCAACGCAATTAATGTAAGTTAGCT
CACTCATTAGGCACCGGGATCTCGACCGATGCCCTTGAGAGCCTTCAACCCAGTCAGCTCCTTCCGGTGG
GCGCGGGGCATGACTATCGTCGCCGCACTTATGACTGTCTTCTTTATCATGCAACTCGTAGGACAGGTGC
CGGCAGCGCTCTGGGTCATTTTCGGCGAGGACCGCTTTCGCTGGAGCGCGACGATGATCGGCCTGTCGCT
TGCGGTATTCGGAATCTTGCACGCCCTCGCTCAAGCCTTCGTCACTGGTCCCGCCACCAAACGTTTCGGC
GAGAAGCAGGCCATTATCGCCGGCATGGCGGCCCCACGGGTGCGCATGATCGTGCTCCTGTCGTTGAGGA
CCCGGCTAGGCTGGCGGGGTTGCCTTACTGGTTAGCAGAATGAATCACCGATACGCGAGCGAACGTGAAG
CGACTGCTGCTGCAAAACGTCTGCGACCTGAGCAACAACATGAATGGTCTTCGGTTTCCGTGTTTCGTAA
AGTCTGGAAACGCGGAAGTCAGCGCCCTGCACCATTATGTTCCGGATCTGCATCGCAGGATGCTGCTGGC
TACCCTGTGGAACACCTACATCTGTATTAACGAAGCGCTGGCATTGACCCTGAGTGATTTTTCTCTGGTC
CCGCCGCATCCATACCGCCAGTTGTTTACCCTCACAACGTTCCAGTAACCGGGCATGTTCATCATCAGTA
ACCCGTATCGTGAGCATCCTCTCTCGTTTCATCGGTATCATTACCCCCATGAACAGAAATCCCCCTTACA
CGGAGGCATCAGTGACCAAACAGGAAAAAACCGCCCTTAACATGGCCCGCTTTATCAGAAGCCAGACATT
AACGCTTCTGGAGAAACTCAACGAGCTGGACGCGGATGAACAGGCAGACATCTGTGAATCGCTTCACGAC
CACGCTGATGAGCTTTACCGCAGCTGCCTCGCGCGTTTCGGTGATGACGGTGAAAACCTCTGACACATGC
AGCTCCCGGAGACGGTCACAGCTTGTCTGTAAGCGGATGCCGGGAGCAGACAAGCCCGTCAGGGCGCGTC
AGCGGGTGTTGGCGGGTGTCGGGGCGCAGCCATGACCCAGTCACGTAGCGATAGCGGAGTGTATACTGGC
TTAACTATGCGGCATCAGAGCAGATTGTACTGAGAGTGCACCATTGCGGTGTGAAATACCGCACAGATGC
GTAAGGAGAAAATACCGCATCAGGCGCTCTTCCGCTTCCTCGCTCACTGACTCGCTGCGCTCGGTCGTTC
GGCTGCGGCGAGCGGTATCAGCTCACTCAAAGGCGGTAATACGGTTATCCACAGAATCAGGGGATAACGC
AGGAAAGAACATGTGAGCAAAAGGCCAGCAAAAGGCCAGGAACCGTAAAAAGGCCGCGTTGCTGGCGTTT
TTCCATAGGCTCCGCCCCCCTGACGAGCATCACAAAAATCGACGCTCAAGTCAGAGGTGGCGAAACCCGA
CAGGACTATAAAGATACCAGGCGTTTCCCCCTGGAAGCTCCCTCGTGCGCTCTCCTGTTCCGACCCTGCC
GCTTACCGGATACCTGTCCGCCTTTCTCCCTTCGGGAAGCGTGGCGCTTTCTCATAGCTCACGCTGTAGG
TATCTCAGTTCGGTGTAGGTCGTTCGCTCCAAGCTGGGCTGTGTGCACGAACCCCCCGTTCAGCCCGACC
GCTGCGCCTTATCCGGTAACTATCGTCTTGAGTCCAACCCGGTAAGACACGACTTATCGCCACTGGCAGC
AGCCACTGGTAACAGGATTAGCAGAGCGAGGTATGTAGGCGGTGCTACAGAGTTCTTGAAGTGGTGGCCT
AACTACGGCTACACTAGAAGGACAGTATTTGGTATCTGCGCTCTGCTGAAGCCAGTTACCTTCGGAAAAA
GAGTTGGTAGCTCTTGATCCGGCAAACAAACCACCGCTGGTAGCGGTGGTTTTTTTGTTTGCAAGCAGCA
GATTACGCGCAGAAAAAAAGGATCTCAAGAAGATCCTTTGATCTTTTCTACGGGGTCTGACGCTCAGTGG
AACGAAAACTCACGTTAAGGGATTTTGGTCATGAGATTATCAAAAAGGATCTTCACCTAGATCCTTTTA
