>Addgene plasmid #89582 | pET22b-csgB | depositor partial sequence | sequence record 173540 | csgB
ATGAAAAACAAATTGTTATTTATGATGTTAACAATACTGGGTGCGCCTGGGATTGCAGCCGCAGCAGGTT
ATGATTTAGCTAATTCAGAATATAACTTCGCGGTAAATGAATTGAGTAAGTCTTCATTTAATCAGGCAGC
CATAATTGGTCAAGCTGGGACTAATAATAGTGCTCAGTTACGGCAGGGAGGCTCAAAACTTTTGGCGGTT
GTTGCGCAAGAAGGTAGTAGCAACCGGGCAAAGATTGACCAGACAGGAGATTATAACCTTGCATATATTG
ATCAGGCGGGCAGTGCCAACGATGCCAGTATTTCGCAAGGTGCTTATGGTAATACTGCGATGATTATCCA
GAAAGGTTCTGGTAATAAAGCAAATATTACACAGTATGGTACTCAAAAAACGGCAATTGTAGTGCAGAGA
CAGTCGCAAATGGCTATTCGCGTGACACAACGT
